>Addgene plasmid #167354 | pOPINB-hRNF216 | addgene full sequence | sequence record 346323 | Addgene NGS Result
TAATACGACTCACTATAGGGGAATTGTGAGCGGATAACAATTCCCCTCTAGAAATAATTTTGTTTAACTT
TAAGAAGGAGATATACCATGGGCAGCAGCCATCATCATCATCATCACAGCAGCGGTCTGGAAGTTCTGTT
TCAGGGCCCGGAGGAAGGAAATAACAACGAGGAGGTGATCCATCTGAACAATTTTCACTGCCACCGCGGC
CAAGAGTGGATCAACTTACGCGACGGGCCTATTACAATTTCCGATTCTTCCGATGAAGAACGCATTCCTA
TGCTTGTTACACCCGCACCACAACAGCACGAAGAGGAAGACCTTGACGACGATGTGATTCTTACGGAAGA
CGACAGCGAAGACGACTACGGCGAGTTCCTGGATCTTGGGCCACCGGGCATTAGTGAGTTTACCAAACCT
AGCGGCCAAACGGAACGCGAACCAAAGCCAGGGCCGTCTCATAATCAGGCAGCTAACGACATCGTTAATC
CCCGCTCCGAACAAAAAGTCATTATCTTAGAGGAAGGAAGCCTGTTGTACACTGAATCGGATCCGTTAGA
AACACAAAATCAGAGCAGTGAAGATAGTGAAACAGAATTGCTGTCGAATTTAGGCGAATCTGCGGCGCTT
GCTGATGATCAAGCCATTGAAGAGGACTGTTGGCTGGATCACCCTTATTTCCAGTCATTGAATCAGCAAC
CGCGCGAAATCACAAACCAAGTCGTTCCACAAGAGCGTCAACCCGAGGCTGAATTGGGCCGCCTGCTTTT
CCAACATGAGTTTCCAGGACCAGCCTTCCCACGCCCTGAACCACAGCAGGGGGGCATTAGTGGACCGTCA
TCGCCGCAGCCTGCGCACCCGTTAGGCGAATTTGAAGACCAGCAACTGGCAAGCGATGACGAAGAGCCTG
GGCCTGCGTTTCCGATGCAAGAATCGCAAGAGCCAAACCTGGAAAATATCTGGGGCCAGGAGGCTGCCGA
AGTAGATCAAGAATTAGTTGAACTGTTAGTAAAGGAAACCGAAGCGCGCTTTCCGGACGTTGCCAATGGT
TTCATCGAGGAGATTATTCACTTTAAGAATTACTACGACTTAAATGTACTTTGTAATTTTTTATTGGAAA
ACCCGGATTATCCCAAGCGTGAAGATCGCATTATTATCAATCCATCTTCTTCTTTATTGGCGTCACAAGA
TGAGACGAAACTGCCCAAGATCGACTTTTTTGATTACAGCAAACTTACGCCGCTTGATCAACGTTGCTTC
ATTCAGGCAGCAGATCTTCTGATGGCTGATTTTAAAGTCCTTTCTTCGCAGGATATTAAGTGGGCTCTGC
ACGAGCTTAAAGGTCATTATGCCATTACCCGTAAAGCTCTGTCCGATGCTATCAAGAAATGGCAAGAGTT
ATCACCTGAAACATCGGGAAAGCGCAAAAAACGTAAACAAATGAATCAGTACTCCTACATTGACTTCAAG
TTTGAACAGGGTGACATCAAGATCGAGAAGCGTATGTTTTTCCTGGAAAATAAGCGCCGTCACTGCCGTA
GTTACGATCGCCGCGCCCTGTTGCCAGCAGTTCAGCAGGAACAGGAGTTTTATGAACAAAAAATTAAAGA
GATGGCAGAGCACGAAGATTTCCTGCTGGCATTACAGATGAATGAGGAACAATATCAGAAGGACGGACAA
CTTATCGAATGTCGTTGTTGCTACGGAGAGTTTCCCTTCGAAGAACTGACCCAATGCGCCGACGCACACT
TGTTCTGTAAGGAATGCCTTATTCGCTACGCTCAAGAAGCCGTTTTTGGATCTGGCAAGTTGGAGTTGAG
CTGTATGGAAGGGTCGTGCACGTGTTCGTTCCCAACAAGCGAGCTGGAAAAGGTTCTTCCGCAAACTATT
CTTTACAAGTACTATGAGCGTAAAGCGGAAGAAGAGGTCGCTGCGGCGTATGCCGACGAGCTGGTACGCT
GCCCCTCTTGTAGCTTTCCAGCATTGTTAGATTCGGATGTCAAACGTTTTTCATGTCCTAATCCACACTG
CCGCAAGGAAACATGTCGTAAATGCCAGGGTTTATGGAAGGAACACAATGGTCTTACATGTGAGGAGCTT
GCCGAGAAAGACGATATTAAATACCGCACCTCGATTGAGGAAAAGATGACAGCCGCTCGCATCCGCAAAT
GCCATAAGTGTGGGACAGGGCTGATCAAGAGTGAGGGTTGCAACCGTATGTCTTGTCGCTGTGGTGCGCA
GATGTGTTATCTGTGCCGTGTCTCGATTAACGGTTACGATCATTTTTGTCAACACCCTCGCTCCCCTGGT
GCCCCCTGTCAGGAATGCAGCCGTTGTTCCTTGTGGACCGACCCCACAGAAGATGATGAGAAACTGATTG
AAGAAATTCAAAAGGAGGCTGAGGAAGAACAGAAGCGCAAGAATGGTGAAAACACTTTCAAGCGTATTGG
CCCGCCCCTTGAAAAACCAGTAGAAAAAGTTCAGCGTGTAGAAGCCTTGCCCCGCCCTGTGCCACAAAAT
CTGCCACAACCTCAGATGCCACCATATGCCTTTGCACACCCCCCCTTCCCATTACCTCCTGTACGTCCCG
TTTTCAATAATTTCCCATTGAATATGGGCCCTATCCCTGCACCTTATGTTCCACCCTTGCCTAATGTACG
TGTCAATTATGACTTCGGTCCTATCCACATGCCTTTAGAGCACAATCTTCCCATGCACTTTGGACCGCAA
CCGCGCCATCGTTTCTAAAGCTTTCTAGACCATTTAAACACCACCACCACCACCACTGAGATCCGGCTGC
TAACAAAGCCCGAAAGGAAGCTGAGTTGGCTGCTGCCACCGCTGAGCAATAACTAGCATAACCCCTTGGG
GCCTCTAAACGGGTCTTGAGGGGTTTTTTGCTGAAAGGAGGAACTATATCCGGATTGGCGAATGGG
[124 nt withheld, positions 2937-3060]
C
[91 nt withheld, positions 3062-3152]
A
[49 nt withheld, positions 3154-3202]
CCTTTGACGTTGGAGTCCACGTTCTTT
[37 nt withheld, positions 3230-3266]
ACCCTATCTCGGTCTATTCTTTTGATTTATAAGGGATTTTGCCGATTTCGGCCTATTGGTTAAAAAATGA
GCTGATTTAACAAAAATTTAACGCGAATTTTAACAAAATATTAACGCTTACAATTTAGGTGGCACTTTTC
GGGGAAATGTGCGCGGAACCCCTATTTGTTTATTTTTCTAAATACATTCAAATATGTATCCGCTCATGAA
TTAATTCTTAGAAAAACTCATCGAGCATCAAATGAAACTGCAATTTATTCATATCAGGATTATCAATACC
ATATTTTTGAAAAAGCCGTTTCTGTAATGAAGGAGAAAACTCACCGAGGCAGTTCCATAGGATGGCAAGA
TCCTGGTATCGGTCTGCGATTCCGACTCGTCCAACATCAATACAACCTATTAATTTCCCCTCGTCAAAAA
TAAGGTTATCAAGTGAGAAATCACCATGAGTGACGACTGAATCCGGTGAGAATGGCAAAAGTTTATGCAT
TTCTTTCCAGACTTGTTCAACAGGCCAGCCATTACGCTCGTCATCAAAATCACTCGCATCAACCAAACCG
TTATTCATTCGTGATTGCGCCTGAGCGAGACGAAATACGCGATCGCTGTTAAAAGGACAATTACAAACAG
GAATCGAATGCAACCGGCGCAGGAACACTGCCAGCGCATCAACAATATTTTCACCTGAATCAGGATATTC
TTCTAATACCTGGAATGCTGTTTTCCCGGGGATCGCAGTGGTGAGTAACCATGCATCATCAGGAGTACGG
ATAAAATGCTTGATGGTCGGAAGAGGCATAAATTCCGTCAGCCAGTTTAGTCTGACCATCTCATCTGTAA
CATCATTGGCAACGCTACCTTTGCCATGTTTCAGAAACAACTCTGGCGCATCGGGCTTCCCATACAATCG
ATAGATTGTCGCACCTGATTGCCCGACATTATCGCGAGCCCATTTATACCCATATAAATCAGCATCCATG
TTGGAATTTAATCGCGGCCTAGAGCAAGACGTTTCCCGTTGAATATGGCTCATAACACCCCTTGTATTAC
TGTTTATGTAAGCAGACAGTTTTATTGTTCATGACCAAAATCCCTTAACGTGAGTTTTCGTTCCACTGAG
CGTCAGACCCCGTAGAAAAGATCAAAGGATCTTCTTGAGATCCTTTTTTTCTGCGCGTAATCTGCTGCTT
GCAAACAAAAAAACCACCGCTACCAGCGGTGGTTTGTTTGCCGGATCAAGAGCTACCAACTCTTTTTCCG
AAGGTAACTGGCTTCAGCAGAGCGCAGATACCAAATACTGTCCTTCTAGTGTAGCCGTAGTTAGGCCACC
ACTTCAAGAACTCTGTAGCACCGCCTACATACCTCGCTCTGCTAATCCTGTTACCAGTGGCTGCTGCCAG
TGGCGATAAGTCGTGTCTTACCGGGTTGGACTCAAGACGATAGTTACCGGATAAGGCGCAGCGGTCGGGC
TGAACGGGGGGTTCGTGCACACAGCCCAGCTTGGAGCGAACGACCTACACCGAACTGAGATACCTACAGC
GTGAGCTATGAGAAAGCGCCACGCTTCCCGAAGGGAGAAAGGCGGACAGGTATCCGGTAAGCGGCAGGGT
CGGAACAGGAGAGCGCACGAGGGAGCTTCCAGGGGGAAACGCCTGGTATCTTTATAGTCCTGTCGGGTTT
CGCCACCTCTGACTTGAGCGTCGATTTTTGTGATGCTCGTCAGGGGGGCGGAGCCTATGGAAAAACGCCA
GCAACGCGGCCTTTTTACGGTTCCTGGCCTTTTGCTGGCCTTTTGCTCACATGTTCTTTCCTGCGTTATC
CCCTGATTCTGTGGATAACCGTATTACCGCCTTTGAGTGAGCTGATACCGCTCGCCGCAGCCGAACGACC
GAGCGCAGCGAGTCAGTGAGCGAGGAAGCGGAAGAGCGCCTGATGCGGTATTTTCTCCTTACGCATCTGT
GCGGTATTTCACACCGCAATGGTGCACTCTCAGTACAATCTGCTCTGATGCCGCATAGTTAAGCCAGTAT
ACACTCCGCTATCGCTACGTGACTGGGTCATGGCTGCGCCCCGACACCCGCCAACACCCGCTGACGCGCC
CTGACGGGCTTGTCTGCTCCCGGCATCCGCTTACAGACAAGCTGTGACCGTCTCCGGGAGCTGCATGTGT
CAGAGGTTTTCACCGTCATCACCGAAACGCGCGAGGCAGCTGCGGTAAAGCTCATCAGCGTGGTCGTGAA
GCGATTCACAGATGTCTGCCTGTTCATCCGCGTCCAGCTCGTTGAGTTTCTCCAGAAGCGTTAATGTCTG
GCTTCTGATAAAGCGGGCCATGTTAAGGGCGGTTTTTTCCTGTTTGGTCACTGATGCCTCCGTGTAAGGG
GGATTTCTGTTCATGGGGGTAATGATACCGATGAAACGAGAGAGGATGCTCACGATACGGGTTACTGATG
ATGAACATGCCCGGTTACTGGAACGTTGTGAGGGTAAACAACTGGCGGTATGGATGCGGCGGGACCAGAG
AAAAATCACTCAGGGTCAATGCCAGCGCTTCGTTAATACAGATGTAGGTGTTCCACAGGGTAGCCAGCAG
CATCCTGCGATGCAGATCCGGAACATAATGGTGCAGGGCGCTGACTTCCGCGTTTCCAGACTTTACGAAA
CACGGAAACCGAAGACCATTCATGTTGTTGCTCAGGTCGCAGACGTTTTGCAGCAGCAGTCGCTTCACGT
TCGCTCGCGTATCGGTGATTCATTCTGCTAACCAGTAAGGCAACCCCGCCAGCCTAGCCGGGTCCTCAAC
GACAGGAGCACGATCATGCGCACCCGTGGGGCCGCCATGCCGGCGATAATGGCCTGCTTCTCGCCGAAAC
GTTTGGTGGCGGGACCAGTGACGAAGGCTTGAGCGAGGGCGTGCAAGATTCCGAATACCGCAAGCGACAG
GCCGATCATCGTCGCGCTCCAGCGAAAGCGGTCCTCGCCGAAAATGACCCAGAGCGCTGCCGGCACCTGT
CCTACGAGTTGCATGATAAAGAAGACAGTCATAAGTGCGGCGACGATAGTCATGCCCCGCGCCCACCGGA
AGGAGCTGACTGGGTTGAAGGCTCTCAAGGGCATCGGTCGAGATCCCGGTGCCTAATGAGTGAGCTAACT
TACATTAATTGCGTTGCGCTCACTGCCCGCTTTCCAGTCGGGAAACCTGTCGTGCCAGCTGCATTAATGA
ATCGGCCAACGCGCGGGGAGAGGCGGTTTGCGTATTGGGCGCCAGGGTGGTTTTTCTTTTCACCAGTGAG
ACGGGCAACAGCTGATTGCCCTTCACCGCCTGGCCCTGAGAGAGTTGCAGCAAGCGGTCCACGCTGGTTT
GCCCCAGCAGGCGAAAATCCTGTTTGATGGTGGTTAACGGCGGGATATAACATGAGCTGTCTTCGGTATC
GTCGTATCCCACTACCGAGATATCCGCACCAACGCGCAGCCCGGACTCGGTAATGGCGCGCATTGCGCCC
AGCGCCATCTGATCGTTGGCAACCAGCATCGCAGTGGGAACGATGCCCTCATTCAGCATTTGCATGGTTT
GTTGAAAACCGGACATGGCACTCCAGTCGCCTTCCCGTTCCGCTATCGGCTGAATTTGATTGCGAGTGAG
ATATTTATGCCAGCCAGCCAGACGCAGACGCGCCGAGACAGAACTTAATGGGCCCGCTAACAGCGCGATT
TGCTGGTGACCCAATGCGACCAGATGCTCCACGCCCAGTCGCGTACCGTCTTCATGGGAGAAAATAATAC
TGTTGATGGGTGTCTGGTCAGAGACATCAAGAAATAACGCCGGAACATTAGTGCAGGCAGCTTCCACAGC
AATGGCATCCTGGTCATCCAGCGGATAGTTAATGATCAGCCCACTGACGCGTTGCGCGAGAAGATTGTGC
ACCGCCGCTTTACAGGCTTCGACGCCGCTTCGTTCTACCATCGACACCACCACGCTGGCACCCAGTTGAT
CGGCGCGAGATTTAATCGCCGCGACAATTTGCGACGGCGCGTGCAGGGCCAGACTGGAGGTGGCAACGCC
AATCAGCAACGACTGTTTGCCCGCCAGTTGTTGTGCCACGCGGTTGGGAATGTAATTCAGCTCCGCCATC
GCCGCTTCCACTTTTTCCCGCGTTTTCGCAGAAACGTGGCTGGCCTGGTTCACCACGCGGGAAACGGTCT
GATAAGAGACACCGGCATACTCTGCGACATCGTATAACGTTACTGGTTTCACATTCACCACCCTGAATTG
ACTCTCTTCCGGGCGCTATCATGCCATACCGCGAAAGGTTTTGCGCCATTCGATGGTGTCCGGGATCTCG
ACGCTCTCCCTTATGCGACTCCTGCATTAGGAAGCAGCCCAGTAGTAGGTTGAGGCCGTTGAGCACCGCC
GCCGCAAGGAATGGTGCATGCAAGGAGATGGCGCCCAACAGTCCCCCGGCCACGGGGCCTGCCACCATAC
CCACGCCGAAACAAGCGCTCATGAGCCCGAAGTGGCGAGCCCGATCTTCCCCATCGGTGATGTCGGCGAT
ATAGGCGCCAGCAACCGCACCTGTGGCGCCGGTGATGCCGGCCACGATGCGTCCGGCGTAGAGGATCGAG
ATCTCGATCCCGCGAAAT
Features (pLannotate 1.2.2; 20 found; start..end, strand, type, name):
      1..19      +  promoter       T7 promoter: promoter for bacteriophage T7 RNA polymerase
     20..44      +  protein_bind   lac operator: The lac repressor binds to the lac operator to inhibit transcription in E. coli. This inhibition can be relieved by adding lactose or isopropyl-β-D-thiogalactopyranoside (IPTG). lac repressor encoded by lacI
     59..81      +  RBS            RBS: efficient ribosome binding site from bacteriophage T7 gene 10 (Olins and Rangwala, 1989)
    100..116     +  CDS            capTEV™ (fragment): composite tag for in vivo biotinylation, TEV protease cleavage, and 6xHis tagging
    151..2745    +  CDS            RNF216: RN216_HUMAN - Also known as TRIAD3, UBCE7IP1, ZIN. Experimental evidence at protein level: Swiss-Prot protein existence level 1. Isoform 1 acts as an E3 ubiquitin ligase, which accepts ubiquitin from specific E2 ubiquitin-conjugating enzymes, and then transfers it to substrates promoting their degradation by the proteasome. Promotes degradation of TRAF3, TLR4 and TLR9. Contributes to the regulation of antiviral responses. Down-regulates activation of NF-kappa-B, IRF3 activation and IFNB production. Isoform 3 inhibits TNF and IL-1 mediated activation of NF-kappa-B. Promotes TNF and RIP mediated
   2769..2786    +  CDS            9xHis (fragment): 9xHis affinity tag
   2796..2845    +  CDS            SET1 (fragment): solubility-enhancement tag derived from T7 phage gene 10B
   2853..2900    +  terminator     T7 terminator: transcription terminator for bacteriophage T7 RNA polymerase
   2937..3365    +  rep_origin     f1 ori (sequence partly withheld): f1 bacteriophage origin of replication; arrow indicates direction of (+) strand synthesis
   3418..3475    +  promoter       AmpR promoter (fragment): bla
   3484..4299    -  CDS            KanR: aminoglycoside phosphotransferase; aph(3')-Ia; confers resistance to kanamycin in bacteria or G418 (Geneticin®) in eukaryotes
   4421..5009    +  rep_origin     ori: high-copy-number ColE1/pMB1/pBR322/pUC origin of replication
   5195..5334    -  misc_feature   bom: basis of mobility region from pBR322
   5436..5627    -  CDS            rop: Rop protein, which maintains plasmids at low copy number; rop
   5644..6024    +  CDS            YPB1_ECOLX: Protein predicted: Swiss-Prot protein existence level 4. From Escherichia coli.
   6096..6387    -  CDS            TcR (fragment): tetracycline efflux protein; tet; confers resistance to tetracycline
   6402..6423    -  protein_bind   CAP binding site: CAP binding activates transcription in the presence of cAMP. E. coli catabolite activator protein
   6436..7518    -  CDS            lacI: lac repressor; lacI; The lac repressor binds to the lac operator to inhibit transcription in E. coli. This inhibition can be relieved by adding lactose or isopropyl-β-D-thiogalactopyranoside (IPTG).
   7519..7596    -  promoter       lacI promoter: lacI
   7604..7883    -  CDS            TcR (fragment): tetracycline efflux protein; tet; confers resistance to tetracycline
