[The description below was written by a language model from this plasmid's Addgene catalogue record and pLannotate feature annotations shown in this document.]
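Description:
pOPINB-hRNF216 is a bacterial expression plasmid of about 7.9 kb, built on the pOPINB backbone, for producing the human RBR-type E3 ubiquitin ligase RNF216 (also called TRIAD3 or Triad3A). The roughly 2.6 kb insert is a synthetic, codon-optimised version of the human coding sequence; the mutation field gives E. coli as the target, while the purpose statement mentions both E. coli and insect cells. It was introduced by ligation-independent cloning. Transcription is driven by a T7 promoter followed immediately by a lac operator and the strong phage T7 gene 10 ribosome binding site, and it ends at a T7 terminator. The plasmid carries its own lacI gene and promoter, so expression stays repressed until IPTG is added in a host that supplies T7 RNA polymerase.

The backbone provides an N-terminal 6xHis tag followed by a 3C protease cleavage site, allowing metal-affinity purification and subsequent tag removal. The automated annotation labels the short upstream match as a fragment of a composite His-containing tag, which most likely corresponds to this His stretch. It also reports small His-tag and solubility-tag fragments downstream of the RNF216 reading frame. The catalogue record lists no C-terminal tag, so these are probably untranslated backbone remnants, though the record does not confirm this.

Selection is by kanamycin through an aph(3')-Ia gene. Replication uses a ColE1/pMB1-type origin accompanied by the bom and rop elements of pBR322, which typically moderate copy number; the record lists copy number as unknown. An f1 origin and remnants of a tetracycline resistance gene are also present. The construct is suited to recombinant production of RNF216 for biochemical and structural study of its K63-linked ubiquitin chain formation.
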