Addgene plasmid #167354: pOPINB-hRNF216
Purpose: Expression of human RNF216 (Triad3A) codon optimized for E. coli and insect cells
Depositing lab: Bernhard Lechtenberg. Depositing organization: Walter and Eliza Hall Institute of Medical Research. Publication: Structural basis of K63-ubiquitin chain formation by the Gordon-Holmes syndrome RBR E3 ubiquitin ligase RNF216. Cotton TR, Cobbold SA, Bernardini JP, Richardson LW, Wang XS, Lechtenberg BC. Mol Cell. 2022 Feb 3;82(3):598-615.e8. doi: 10.1016/j.molcel.2021.12.005. Epub 2022 Jan 7. PubMed 34998453.
Backbone
  Vector backbone: pOPINB
  Backbone size w/o insert (bp): 5642
  Total vector size (bp): 7908
  Vector type: Bacterial Expression
Growth in bacteria
  Bacterial resistance: Kanamycin, 50 μg/mL
  Growth temperature: 37°C
  Growth strain: DH5alpha
  Copy number: Unknown
Gene/Insert
  Gene/Insert name: E3 ubiquitin-protein ligase RNF216 (alt names: RNF216; TRIAD3A)
  Species: H. sapiens (human)
  Insert size (bp): 2633
  Mutation: codon optimised for expression in E. coli
  GenBank ID: NM_207116
  Entrez Gene: RNF216 (a.k.a. CAHH, TRIAD3, U7I1, UBCE7IP1, ZIN)
  Promoter: T7
  Tag / fusion protein: 6x-His tag (N terminal on backbone); 3C protease cleavage site (N terminal on backbone)
  Cloning method: Ligation Independent Cloning
  Sequencing primers: 5′ T7; 3′ T7 Terminal
Terms and licenses: Academic/Nonprofit Terms; Industry Terms: Not Available to Industry
How to cite: pOPINB-hRNF216 was a gift from Bernhard Lechtenberg (Addgene plasmid # 167354 ; http://n2t.net/addgene:167354 ; RRID:Addgene_167354)
